Addgene plasmid #146331: pAc5.1B-lambdaN-HA-DmAGO1-F594V-siRNAres_F
Purpose: Insect Expression of DmAGO1-F594V
Depositing lab: Elisa Izaurralde. Depositing organization: Max Planck Institute for Developmental Biology. Publication: A C-terminal silencing domain in GW182 is essential for miRNA function. Eulalio A, Helms S, Fritzsch C, Fauser M, Izaurralde E. RNA. 2009 Jun;15(6):1067-77. doi: 10.1261/rna.1605509. Epub 2009 Apr 21. PubMed 19383769.
Backbone
  Vector backbone: Unknown
  Vector type: Insect Expression
Growth in bacteria
  Bacterial resistance: Ampicillin, 100 μg/mL
  Growth temperature: 37°C
  Growth strain: DH5alpha
  Copy number: Low Copy
Gene/Insert
  Gene/Insert name: DmAGO1-F594V
  Species: D. melanogaster (fly)
  Mutation: variation with 2 non silent mutations compared to the sequence given by NCBI:NM 166020.1.
  Entrez Gene: AGO1 (a.k.a. Dmel_CG6671, AGO-1, Ago, Ago-1, Ago1, Agp1, CG6671, Dm Ago1, DmAgo1, Dmel\CG6671, MRE20, ago-1, ago1, ago1-1, anon-WO0257455.29, argonaute1, dAGO1, dAgo1, dmAgo1, l(2)04845, l(2)4845, l(2)k00208, l(2)k08121)
  Cloning method: Unknown
Terms and licenses: Academic/Nonprofit Terms; Industry Terms: Not Available to Industry
Depositor comments: Plasmids from this collection were made available to the research community and donated after the lab closed. Please note that the sequence provided by the depositing laboratory may be theoretical/predicted or based on Sanger sequencing results. There may be discrepancies between sequencing results obtained by Addgene and the depositor sequence. If an Addgene verified sequence is not available, please contact before placing your order to request that our lab fully sequence the plasmid.
How to cite: pAc5.1B-lambdaN-HA-DmAGO1-F594V-siRNAres_F was a gift from Elisa Izaurralde (Addgene plasmid # 146331 ; http://n2t.net/addgene:146331 ; RRID:Addgene_146331)
