[The description below was written by a language model from this plasmid's Addgene catalogue record and pLannotate feature annotations shown in this document.]
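Description:
pAc5.1B-lambdaN-HA-DmAGO1-F594V-siRNAres_F is an insect-cell expression plasmid of about 8.4 kb. The catalogue lists the backbone as unknown, although the name and the annotated parts point to a pAc5.1-type vector. It is propagated in E. coli through a ColE1/pUC-family origin and selected with ampicillin via the bla gene and its own promoter. The repository lists it as low copy despite the origin annotation. A short tetracycline-resistance fragment and a piece of SV40 large T antigen also appear in the feature table; these are partial fragments, probably non-functional backbone remnants.

Expression is driven by the Drosophila melanogaster actin 5C promoter, a strong constitutive promoter in fly cell lines, and terminated by an SV40 polyadenylation signal. The open reading frame begins with a fragment of bacteriophage lambda N protein, followed by an HA epitope (annotated as a partial 3xHA match) and then Drosophila AGO1 carrying the F594V substitution. The annotation tool labels this coding region as rat Ago2, which most likely reflects homology among Argonaute proteins rather than the true identity of the insert. The record notes two non-silent differences from the NCBI reference sequence. A V5 tag from the vector lies downstream, but the record does not say whether it is translated in frame.

The lambdaN peptide binds BoxB RNA hairpins, so fusions of this kind are typically used to tether a protein to a BoxB-containing reporter mRNA and measure its silencing activity. "siRNAres" in the name suggests an RNAi-resistant coding sequence, suitable for complementation after knockdown of endogenous AGO1, though the record does not explain this. The associated publication concerns GW182 and miRNA function.
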