Features (pLannotate 1.2.2; 11 found; start..end, strand, type, name):
      1..2510    +  promoter       Ac5 promoter: Drosophila melanogaster actin 5C promoter
   2531..2596    +  CDS            N (fragment): REGN_LAMBD - Experimental evidence at protein level: Swiss-Prot protein existence level 1. Plays a role as a transcriptional antitermination factor that allows the virus to initiate its lytic phase. Activates expression of the delayed viral early genes by modifying host RNA polymerase (RNAP) into a form that is resistant to termination signals. This antitermination function requires the host NusA protein which serves to stabilize the interaction between antitermination protein N and host RNA polymerase. From Escherichia phage lambda (Bacteriophage lambda).
   2627..2653    +  CDS            3xHA (fragment): three tandem HA epitope tags
   3002..5605    +  CDS            Ago2: AGO2_RAT - Also known as Eif2c2. Experimental evidence at protein level: Swiss-Prot protein existence level 1. Required for RNA-mediated gene silencing (RNAi) by the RNA- induced silencing complex (RISC). The 'minimal RISC' appears to include AGO2 bound to a short guide RNA such as a microRNA (miRNA) or short interfering RNA (siRNA). These guide RNAs direct RISC to complementary mRNAs that are targets for RISC-mediated gene silencing. The precise mechanism of gene silencing depends on the degree of complementarity between the miRNA or siRNA and its target. Binding of RISC to a perfectly comple
   5637..5678    +  CDS            V5 tag: epitope tag from simian virus 5
   5778..5912    -  polyA_signal   SV40 poly(A) signal: SV40 polyadenylation signal
   5935..6019    -  CDS            large T antigen (fragment): large T antigen from SV40 (simian virus 40)
   6020..6467    +  CDS            TcR (fragment): tetracycline efflux protein; tet; confers resistance to tetracycline
   6513..7101    -  rep_origin     ori: high-copy-number ColE1/pMB1/pBR322/pUC origin of replication
   7272..8132    -  CDS            AmpR: β-lactamase; bla; confers resistance to ampicillin, carbenicillin, and related antibiotics
   8133..8237    -  promoter       AmpR promoter: bla
>Addgene plasmid #146331 | pAc5.1B-lambdaN-HA-DmAGO1-F594V-siRNAres_F | addgene full sequence | sequence record 355560 | Addgene NGS Result
CATGAATGGCATCAACTCTGAATCAAATCTTTGCAGATGCACCTACTTCTCATTTCCACTGTCACATCAT
TTTTCCAGATCTCGCTGCCTGTTATGTGGCCCACAAACCAAGACACGTTTTATGGCCATTAAAGCTGGCT
GATCGTCGCCAAACACCAAATACATAATGAATATGTACACATTCGAGAAAGAAGCGATCAAAGAAGCGTC
TTCGGGCGGAGTAGGAGAATGCGGAGGAGAAGGAGAACGAGCTGATCTAGTATCTCTCCACAATCCAATG
CCAACTGACCAACTGGCCATATTCGGAGCAATTTGAAGCCAATTTCCATCGCCTGGCGATCGCTCCATTC
TTGGCTATATGTTTTTCACCGTTACCCGGGGCCATTTTCAAAGACTCGTCGGCAAGATAAGATTGTGTCA
CTCGCTGTCTCTCTTCATTTGTCGAAGAATGCTGAGGAATTTCGCGATGACGTCGGCGAGTATTTTGAAG
AATGAGAATAATTTGTATTTATACGAAAATCAGTTAGTGGAATTTTCTACAAAAACATGTTATCTATAGA
TAATTTTGTTGCAAAATATGTTGACTATGACAAAGATTGTATGTATATACCTTTAATGTATTCTCATTTT
CTTATGTATTTATAATGGCAATGATGATACTGATGATATTTTAAGATGATGCCAGACCAAAAGGCTTGAA
TTTCTGCGTCTTTTGCCGAACGCAGTGCATGTGCAATTGTTGTTTTTTGGAATATTCAATTTTCGGACTG
TCCGCTTTGATTTCAGTTTCTTGGCTTATTCAAAAAGCAAAGTAAAGCCAAAAAAGCGAGATGGCAATAC
CAAATGCGGCAAAACGGTAGTGGAAGGAAAGGGGTGCGGGGCAGCGGAAGGAAGGGTGGGGCGGGGCGTG
GCGGGGTCTGTGGCTGGGCGCGACGTCACCGACGTTGGAGCCACTCCTTTGACCATGTGTGCGTGTGTGT
ATTATTCGTGTCTCGCCACTCGCCGGTTGTTTTTTTCTTTTTATGCTGCGCTCTCTCTAGCGCCATCTCG
CTTACGCATGCTCAACGCACCGCATGTTGCCGTTTCCTTTTATGCGTCATTTTGGCTCGAAATAGGCAAT
TATTTAAACAAAGATTAGTCAACGAAAACGCTAAAATAAATAAGTCTACAATATGGTTACTTATTGCCAT
GTGTGTGCAGCCAACGATAGCAACAAAAGCAACAACACAGGTGGCTTTCCCTCTTTCACTTTTTGTTTGC
AAGCCGCGTGCGAGCAAGACGGCACGACCGGCAAACGCAATTACGCTGACAAAGAGCAGACGAAGTTTTG
GCGAAAAACATCAAGGCGCCTGATACGAATGCATTTGCAATAACAATTGCGATATTTAATATTGTTTATG
AAGCTGTTTGACTTCAAAACACACAAAAAAAAAAATAAAACAAATTATTTGAAAGAGAATTAGGAATCGG
ACGCTTATCGTTAGGGTAACAACAAGAAATGCTTACTGAGTCACAGCCTCTGGAAAACTGCCGCAAGCCA
GAGAGAGAGAGAAAAAGAGGGAGAGCAGCTTAGACCGCATGTGCTTGTGTGTGAGGCGTCTCTCTCTTCG
TCTCTGTTGCGCAAACGCATAGACTGCACTGAAAAAATCGATTACCTATTTTTTATGAATGAATATTTGC
ACTATTACTATTCAAAACTATTAAGATAGCAATCACATTCAATAGCCAAATACTATACCACCTGAGCGAT
GCAACGAAATGATCAATTTGAGCAAAAATGCTGCATATTTAGGACGGCATCATTATAGAAATGCTTCTTG
CTGTGTACTTTTCTCTCGTCTGGCAGCTGTTTCGCCGTTATTGTTAAAACCGGCTTAAGTTAGGTGTGTT
TTCTACGACTAGTGAATGCCCTACTAGAAGATGTGTGTTGCACAAAATGTCCCTGGAATAACCAATTTGA
AGTGCAGATAGCAGTAAACGTAAGCTAATATGAATATTATTTAACTGTAATGTTTTAATATCGCTGGACA
TTACTAATAAACCCACTATAAACACATGTACATATGTATGTTTTGGCATACAATGAGTAGTTGGGGAAAA
AATGTGTAAAAGCACCGTGACCATCACAGCATAAAGATAACCAGCTGAAGTATCGAATATGAGTAACCCC
CAAATTGAATCACATGCCGCAACTGATAGGACCCATGGAAGTACACTCTTCATGGCGATATACAAGACAC
ACACAAGCACGAACACCCAGTTGCGGAGGAAATTCTCCGTAAATGAAAACCCAATCGGCGAACAATTCAT
ACCCATATATGGTAAAAGTTTTGAACGCGACTTGAGAGCGGAGAGCATTGCGGCTGATAAGGTTTTAGCG
CTAAGCGGGCTTTATAAAACGGGCTGCGGGACCAGTTTTCATATCACTACCGTTTGAGTTCTTGTGCTGT
GTGGATACTCCTCCCGACACAAAGCCGCTCCATCAGCCAGCAGTCGTCTAATCCAGAGACCCCGGATCGG
GGTACCCAACATGGACGCACAAACACGACGACGTGAGCGTCGCGCTGAGAAACAAGCTCAATGGAAAGCT
GCAAACGGTGGATCTCCTCCAAGCTTGAATTCTATGTACCCATACGATGTTCCAGATTACGCTATGTCCA
CGGAGCGTGAGCTGGCTCCCGGTGGGCCAGCTCAGCTCCATCCGCACACGCTGCCGCTGACTTTTCCGGA
TCTCCAGATGACCTCCACCGTGGGCATCATTGGGAAAGTCTACGAGTCACAGTGGACCCCCTCGCCCACT
CGGCCTCAGAGTCCCTCTCAGGCGCAGACTAGCTTCGACACGCTCACATCACCACCAGCGCCCGGCTCGT
CGGTCAATCCCACCGCCGTCACCAGCCCAAGTGCCCAGAATGTGGCCGCTGGTGGAGCAACTGTGGCCGG
TGCAGCAGCAACTGCCGCCCAGGTGGCCTCCGCCTTGGGTGCCACCACCGGCAGCGTGACGCCAGCAATT
GCCACCGCAACGCCAGCCACGCAGCCGGATATGCCTGTCTTTACGTGTCCACGACGCCCGAATCTCGGAC
GAGAGGGTCGCCCGATTGTGCTGCGCGCCAATCACTTCCAGGTGACAATGCCGCGTGGCTATGTGCATCA
CTATGACATCAATATACAGCCGGACAAGTGTCCGCGAAAGGTGAACCGTGAGATTATCGAGACTATGGTG
CATGCCTATAGCAAGATCTTCGGAGTGCTCAAGCCGGTGTTCGATGGTCGCAACAATCTGTATACCCGCG
ATCCCCTGCCCATTGGCAACGAGCGTCTAGAGCTGGAGGTTACTCTACCCGGCGAGGGCAAAGATCGAAT
CTTTCGCGTAACGATCAAGTGGCAGGCTCAGGTCTCGCTCTTCAATTTGGAGGAAGCTCTCGAAGGCCGC
ACGCGGCAGATACCCTATGATGCCATTTTGGCGCTCGATGTGGTCATGCGCCATCTGCCCAGCATGACGT
ACACGCCAGTGGGACGTAGCTTCTTCAGTTCCCCGGAGGGTTACTACCATCCCCTGGGTGGTGGACGCGA
GGTTTGGTTCGGTTTCCATCAGAGCGCAAGGCCCTCGCAGTGGAAGATGATGCTCAATATCGATGTCTCG
GCCACCGCTTTCTACAAGGCTCAACCAGTCATTGACTTCATGTGCGAGGTGCTGGACATTCGCGACATCA
ACGAGCAGCGCAAACCGCTCACCGATTCGCAGCGCGTCAAGTTCACCAAAGAAATTAAAGGCCTGAAGAT
CGAGATCACCCACTGCGGCCAGATGCGTCGCAAGTATCGTGTGTGCAACGTCACTCGCCGCCCCGCTCAG
ATGCAATCATTCCCACTGCAGCTGGAGAACGGACAGACCGTAGAGTGCACCGTGGCCAAGTACTTCCTGG
ACAAGTACCGCATGAAATTGCGCTACCCGCACTTGCCCTGCCTGCAGGTTGGCCAAGAGCACAAGCACAC
TTACCTGCCTCTAGAGGTGTGCAACATTGTGGCCGGACAGCGGTGCATTAAAAAGCTGACCGATATGCAG
ACGTCGACCATGATCAAGGCCACAGCTCGTTCAGCTCCGGATCGTGAGCGTGAGATTAACAACTTGGTAA
AGCGCGCCGACTTCAACAACGATTCGTATGTGCAAGAGTTTGGCCTGACCATCTCCAATTCGATGATGGA
GGTACGAGGACGCGTCTTGCCTCCTCCCAAGCTTCAGTATGGGGGACGTGTGTCTACCGGCCTCACCGGC
CAGCAGCTGTTCCCGCCACAGAACAAGGTGAGCTTGGCCTCGCCCAACCAGGGTGTATGGGATATGCGAG
GCAAGCAGTTCTTCACTGGCGTCGAGATCCGCATCTGGGCCATCGCCTGTTTTGCCCCACAGCGCACGGT
GCGCGAGGATGCGCTGCGTAATGTCACCCAGCAGCTGCAGAAGATCTCAAACGATGCAGGCATGCCGATA
ATTGGACAGCCGTGCTTCTGTAAGTACGCCACCGGGCCGGATCAAGTGGAACCCATGTTCCGTTACCTGA
AGATCACCTTCCCCGGCCTGCAACTCGTCGTGGTTGTGCTGCCCGGCAAGACTCCAGTATACGCCGAGGT
GAAGCGTGTAGGTGACACCGTTCTGGGTATGGCCACCCAGTGTGTGCAGGCCAAGAACGTGAACAAGACA
TCGCCACAGACGCTCTCTAATCTGTGTCTGAAGATCAACGTCAAGTTGGGCGGCATCAATTCAATTCTGG
TCCCCTCCATTCGGCCAAAGGTCTTCAATGAGCCGGTCATCTTTTTGGGTGCCGATGTGACACACCCACC
AGCTGGCGACAACAAGAAACCATCGATTGCCGCCGTCGTGGGCTCCATGGATGCCCATCCATCGCGGTAT
GCCGCCACCGTTCGCGTACAGCAGCACCGACAGGAGATCATCCAGGAGCTGAGCAGCATGGTGCGCGAGC
TGTTGATCATGTTCTACAAGTCGACGGGCGGCTACAAGCCCCACCGCATCATACTCTATCGTGACGGAGT
CTCCGAGGGACAATTCCCACATGTCCTGCAACACGAATTGACCGCCATTCGCGAGGCCTGCATTAAGCTA
GAGCCAGAGTATCGGCCGGGCATCACATTCATTGTGGTGCAGAAGCGCCATCACACTCGACTCTTCTGCG
CGGAGAAGAAGGAGCAGAGCGGCAAATCGGGCAATATTCCCGCAGGCACCACCGTCGATGTGGGCATCAC
ACATCCCACCGAATTTGATTTCTATCTATGCAGCCATCAGGGCATCCAGGGCACCAGTCGCCCCTCGCAC
TACCACGTTCTGTGGGACGACAATCACTTTGACTCGGACGAGCTGCAGTGCCTCACGTATCAGCTATGCC
GTACGTACGTGCGCTGCACCCGATCCGTCAGTATACCGGCGCCAGCCTACTACGCCCATTTAGTGGCCTT
CCGTGCCAGATATCATCTGGTGGAGAAGGAGCACGATTCGGGCGAGGGTTCGCACCAGAGCGGCTGCTCA
GAGGATCGTACGCCAGGTGCCATGGCCAGGGCCATCACTGTGCACGCGGATACCAAGAAGGTCATGTACT
TTGCCTAACTCGAGTCTAGAGGGCCCGCGGTTCGAAGGTAAGCCTATCCCTAACCCTCTCCTCGGTCTCG
ATTCTACGCGTACCGGTCATCATCACCATCACCATTGAGTTTAAACCCGCTGATCAGCCTCGACTGTGCC
TTCTAAGGCCTGAGCTCGCTGATCAGCCTCGATCGAGGATCCAGACATGATAAGATACATTGATGAGTTT
GGACAAACCACAACTAGAATGCAGTGAAAAAAATGCTTTATTTGTGAAATTTGTGATGCTATTGCTTTAT
TTGTAACCATTATAAGCTGCAATAAACAAGTTAACAACAACAATTGCATTCATTTTATGTTTCAGGTTCA
GGGGGAGGTGTGGGAGGTTTTTTAAAGCAAGTAAAACCTCTACAAATGTGGTATGGCTGATTATGATCAG
TCGACCGATGCCCTTGAGAGCCTTCAACCCAGTCAGCTCCTTCCGGTGGGCGCGGGGCATGACTATCGTC
GCCGCACTTATGACTGTCTTCTTTATCATGCAACTCGTAGGACAGGTGCCGGCAGCGCTCTGGGTCATTT
TCGGCGAGGACCGCTTTCGCTGGAGCGCGACGATGATCGGCCTGTCGCTTGCGGTATTCGGAATCTTGCA
CGCCCTCGCTCAAGCCTTCGTCACTGGTCCCGCCACCAAACGTTTCGGCGAGAAGCAGGCCATTATCGCC
GGCATGGCGGCCGACGCGCTGGGCTACGTCTTGCTGGCGTTCGCGACGCGAGGCTGGATGGCCTTCCCCA
TTATGATTCTTCTCGCTTCCGGCGGCATCGGGATGCCCGCGTTGCAGGCCATGCTGTCCAGGCAGGTAGA
TGACGACCATCAGGGACAGCTTCAAGGCCAGCAAAAGGCCAGGAACCGTAAAAAGGCCGCGTTGCTGGCG
TTTTTCCATAGGCTCCGCCCCCCTGACGAGCATCACAAAAATCGACGCTCAAGTCAGAGGTGGCGAAACC
CGACAGGACTATAAAGATACCAGGCGTTTCCCCCTGGAAGCTCCCTCGTGCGCTCTCCTGTTCCGACCCT
GCCGCTTACCGGATACCTGTCCGCCTTTCTCCCTTCGGGAAGCGTGGCGCTTTCTCATAGCTCACGCTGT
AGGTATCTCAGTTCGGTGTAGGTCGTTCGCTCCAAGCTGGGCTGTGTGCACGAACCCCCCGTTCAGCCCG
ACCGCTGCGCCTTATCCGGTAACTATCGTCTTGAGTCCAACCCGGTAAGACACGACTTATCGCCACTGGC
AGCAGCCACTGGTAACAGGATTAGCAGAGCGAGGTATGTAGGCGGTGCTACAGAGTTCTTGAAGTGGTGG
CCTAACTACGGCTACACTAGAAGGACAGTATTTGGTATCTGCGCTCTGCTGAAGCCAGTTACCTTCGGAA
AAAGAGTTGGTAGCTCTTGATCCGGCAAACAAACCACCGCTGGTAGCGGTGGTTTTTTTGTTTGCAAGCA
GCAGATTACGCGCAGAAAAAAAGGATCTCAAGAAGATCCTTTGATCTTTTCTACGGGGTCTGACGCTCAG
TGGAACGAAAACTCACGTTAAGGGATTTTGGTCATGAGATTATCAAAAAGGATCTTCACCTAGATCCTTT
TAAATTAAAAATGAAGTTTTAAATCAATCTAAAGTATATATGAGTAAACTTGGTCTGACAGTTACCAATG
CTTAATCAGTGAGGCACCTATCTCAGCGATCTGTCTATTTCGTTCATCCATAGTTGCCTGACTCCCCGTC
GTGTAGATAACTACGATACGGGAGGGCTTACCATCTGGCCCCAGTGCTGCAATGATACCGCGAGACCCAC
GCTCACCGGCTCCAGATTTATCAGCAATAAACCAGCCAGCCGGAAGGGCCGAGCGCAGAAGTGGTCCTGC
AACTTTATCCGCCTCCATCCAGTCTATTAATTGTTGCCGGGAAGCTAGAGTAAGTAGTTCGCCAGTTAAT
AGTTTGCGCAACGTTGTTGCCATTGCTGCAGGCATCGTGGTGTCACGCTCGTCGTTTGGTATGGCTTCAT
TCAGCTCCGGTTCCCAACGATCAAGGCGAGTTACATGATCCCCCATGTTGTGCAAAAAAGCGGTTAGCTC
CTTCGGTCCTCCGATCGTTGTCAGAAGTAAGTTGGCCGCAGTGTTATCACTCATGGTTATGGCAGCACTG
CATAATTCTCTTACTGTCATGCCATCCGTAAGATGCTTTTCTGTGACTGGTGAGTACTCAACCAAGTCAT
TCTGAGAATAGTGTATGCGGCGACCGAGTTGCTCTTGCCCGGCGTCAACACGGGATAATACCGCGCCACA
TAGCAGAACTTTAAAAGTGCTCATCATTGGAAAACGTTCTTCGGGGCGAAAACTCTCAAGGATCTTACCG
CTGTTGAGATCCAGTTCGATGTAACCCACTCGTGCACCCAACTGATCTTCAGCATCTTTTACTTTCACCA
GCGTTTCTGGGTGAGCAAAAACAGGAAGGCAAAATGCCGCAAAAAAGGGAATAAGGGCGACACGGAAATG
TTGAATACTCATACTCTTCCTTTTTCAATATTATTGAAGCATTTATCAGGGTTATTGTCTCATGAGCGGA
TACATATTTGAATGTATTTAGAAAAATAAACAAATAGGGGTTCCGCGCACATTTCCCCGAAAAGTGCCAC
CTGACGTCTAAGAAACCATTATTATCATGACATTAACCTATAAAAATAGGCGTATCACGAGGCCCTTTCG
TCTTCAAGAATTAATTCTATATTCTAAAAACACAAATGATACTTCTAAAAAAAAAT
